>Addgene plasmid #62260 | pAN-PBAD-sgRNA-A3T | depositor full sequence | sequence record 108958 | pAN-PBAD-sgRNA-A3T sequence 3837 bps
TTCAGCCAAAAAACTTAAGACCGCCGGTCTTGTCCACTACCTTGCAGTAATGCGGTGGACAGGATCGGCG
GTTTTCTTTTCTCTTCTCAAGAATTCGCGGCCGCTTCTAGAGTTATGACAACTTGACGGCTACATCATTC
ACTTTTTCTTCACAACCGGCACGGAACTCGCTCGGGCTGGCCCCGGTGCATTTTTTAAATACCCGCGAGA
AATAGAGTTGATCGTCAAAACCAACATTGCGACCGACGGTGGCGATAGGCATCCGGGTGGTGCTCAAAAG
CAGCTTCGCCTGGCTGATACGTTGGTCCTCGCGCCAGCTTAAGACGCTAATCCCTAACTGCTGGCGGAAA
AGATGTGACAGACGCGACGGCGACAAGCAAACATGCTGTGCGACGCTGGCGATATCAAAATTGCTGTCTG
CCAGGTGATCGCTGATGTACTGACAAGCCTCGCGTACCCGATTATCCATCGGTGGATGGAGCGACTCGTT
AATCGCTTCCATGCGCCGCAGTAACAATTGCTCAAGCAGATTTATCGCCAGCAGCTCCGAATAGCGCCCT
TCCCCTTGCCCGGCGTTAATGATTTGCCCAAACAGGTCGCTGAAATGCGGCTGGTGCGCTTCATCCGGGC
GAAAGAACCCCGTATTGGCAAATATTGACGGCCAGTTAAGCCATTCATGCCAGTAGGCGCGCGGACGAAA
GTAAACCCACTGGTGATACCATTCGCGAGCCTCCGGATGACGACCGTAGTGATGAATCTCTCCTGGCGGG
AACAGCAAAATATCACCCGGTCGGCAAACAAATTCTCGTCCCTGATTTTTCACCACCCCCTGACCGCGAA
TGGTGAGATTGAGAATATAACCTTTCATTCCCAGCGGTCGGTCGATAAAAAAATCGAGATAACCGTTGGC
CTCAATCGGCGTTAAACCCGCCACCAGATGGGCATTAAACGAGTATCCCGGCAGCAGGGGATCATTTTGC
GCTTCAGCCATACTTTTCATACTCCCGCCATTCAGAGAAGAAACCAATTGTCCATATTGCATCAGACATT
GCCGTCACTGCGTCTTTTACTGGCTCTTCTCGCTAACCAAACCGGTAACCCCGCTTATTAAAAGCATTCT
GTAACAAAGCGGGACCAAAGCCATGACAAAAACGCGTAACAAAAGTGTCTATAATCACGGCAGAAAAGTC
CACATTGATTATTTGCACGGCGTCACACTTTGCTATGCCATAGCATTTTTATCCATAAGATTAGCGGATC
CTACCTGACGCTTTTTATCGCAACTCTCTACTGTTTCTCCATATTTACACCCGAAATGGAGCAGTTTTAG
AGCTAGAAATAGCAAGTTAAAATAAGGCTAGTCCGTTATCAACTTGAAAAAGTGGCACCGAGTCGGTGCT
TTTTTTGAAGCTTGGGCCCGAACAAAAACTCATCTCAGAAGAGGATCTGAATAGCGCCGTCGACCATCAT
CATCATCATCATTGAGTTTAAACGGTCTCCAGCTTGGCTGTTTTGGCGGATGAGAGAAGATTTTCAGCCT
GATACAGATTAAATCAGAACGCAGAAGCGGTCTGATAAAACAGAATTTGCCTGGCGGCAGTAGCGCGGTG
GTCCCACCTGACCCCATGCCGAACTCAGAAGTGAAACGCCGTAGCGCCGATGGTAGTGTGGGGTCTCCCC
ATGCGAGAGTAGGGAACTGCCAGGCATCAAATAAAACGAAAGGCTCAGTCGAAAGACTGGGCCTTTCGTT
TTATCTGTTGTTTGTCGGTGAACTGGATCCTTACTCGAGTCTAGACTGCAGGCTTCCTCGCTCACTGACT
CGCTGCGCTCGGTCGTTCGGCTGCGGCGAGCGGTATCAGCTCACTCAAAGGCGGTAATACGGTTATCCAC
AGAATCAGGGGATAACGCAGGAAAGAACATGTGAGCAAAAGGCCAGCAAAAGGCCAGGAACCGTAAAAAG
GCCGCGTTGCTGGCGTTTTTCCACAGGCTCCGCCCCCCTGACGAGCATCACAAAAATCGACGCTCAAGTC
AGAGGTGGCGAAACCCGACAGGACTATAAAGATACCAGGCGTTTCCCCCTGGAAGCTCCCTCGTGCGCTC
TCCTGTTCCGACCCTGCCGCTTACCGGATACCTGTCCGCCTTTCTCCCTTCGGGAAGCGTGGCGCTTTCT
CATAGCTCACGCTGTAGGTATCTCAGTTCGGTGTAGGTCGTTCGCTCCAAGCTGGGCTGTGTGCACGAAC
CCCCCGTTCAGCCCGACCGCTGCGCCTTATCCGGTAACTATCGTCTTGAGTCCAACCCGGTAAGACACGA
CTTATCGCCACTGGCAGCAGCCACTGGTAACAGGATTAGCAGAGCGAGGTATGTAGGCGGTGCTACAGAG
TTCTTGAAGTGGTGGCCTAACTACGGCTACACTAGAAGGACAGTATTTGGTATCTGCGCTCTGCTGAAGC
CAGTTACCTTCGGAAAAAGAGTTGGTAGCTCTTGATCCGGCAAACAAACCACCGCTGGTAGCGGTGGTTT
TTTTGTTTGCAAGCAGCAGATTACGCGCAGAAAAAAAGGATCTCAAGAAGATCCTTTGATCTTTTCTACG
GGGTCTGACGCTCAGTGGAACGAAAACTCACGTTAAGGGATTTTGGTCATGAGATTATCAAAAAGGATCT
TCACCTAGATCCTTTTAAATTAAAAATGAAGTTTTAAATCAATCTAAAGTATATATGAGTAAACTTGGTC
TGACAGTTACCAATGCTTAATCAGTGAGGCACCTATCTCAGCGATCTGTCTATTTCGTTCATCCATAGTT
GCCTGACTCCCCGTCGTGTAGATAACTACGATACGGGAGGGCTTACCATCTGGCCCCAGTGCTGCAATGA
TACCGCGAGACCCACGCTCACCGGCTCCAGATTTATCAGCAATAAACCAGCCAGCCGGAAGGGCCGAGCG
CAGAAGTGGTCCTGCAACTTTATCCGCCTCCATCCAGTCTATTAATTGTTGCCGGGAAGCTAGAGTAAGT
AGTTCGCCAGTTAATAGTTTGCGCAACGTTGTTGCCATTGCTACAGGCATCGTGGTGTCACGCTCGTCGT
TTGGTATGGCTTCATTCAGCTCCGGTTCCCAACGATCAAGGCGAGTTACATGATCCCCCATGTTGTGCAA
AAAAGCGGTTAGCTCCTTCGGTCCTCCGATCGTTGTCAGAAGTAAGTTGGCCGCAGTGTTATCACTCATG
GTTATGGCAGCACTGCATAATTCTCTTACTGTCATGCCATCCGTAAGATGCTTTTCTGTGACTGGTGAGT
ACTCAACCAAGTCATTCTGAGAATAGTGTATGCGGCGACCGAGTTGCTCTTGCCCGGCGTCAATACGGGA
TAATACCGCGCCACATAGCAGAACTTTAAAAGTGCTCATCATTGGAAAACGTTCTTCGGGGCGAAAACTC
TCAAGGATCTTACCGCTGTTGAGATCCAGTTCGATGTAACCCACTCGTGCACCCAACTGATCTTCAGCAT
CTTTTACTTTCACCAGCGTTTCTGGGTGAGCAAAAACAGGAAGGCAAAATGCCGCAAAAAAGGGAATAAG
GGCGACACGGAAATGTTGAATACTCATACTCTTCCTTTTTCAATATTATTGAAGCATTTATCAGGGTTAT
TGTCTCATGAGCGGATACATATTTGAATGTATTTAGAAAAATAAACAAATAGGGGTTCCGCGCACATTTC
CCCGAAAAGTGCCACCTGACGTCTAAGAAACCATTATTATCATGACATTAACCTATAAAAATAGGCGTAT
CACGAGGCAGAATTTCAGATAAAAAAAATCCTTAGCTTTCGCTAAGGATGATTTCTG
Features (pLannotate 1.2.2; 11 found; start..end, strand, type, name):
     91..112     +  misc_feature   BioBrick prefix: BioBrick prefix for parts that do not start with "ATG"
    113..991     -  CDS            araC: L-arabinose regulatory protein; araC
   1018..1302    +  promoter       araBAD promoter: araBAD; promoter of the L-arabinose operon of E. coli; the araC regulatory gene is transcribed in the opposite direction (Guzman et al., 1995)
   1324..1399    +  misc_RNA       gRNA scaffold: guide RNA scaffold for the Streptococcus pyogenes CRISPR/Cas9 system
   1465..1482    +  CDS            capTEV™ (fragment): composite tag for in vivo biotinylation, TEV protease cleavage, and 6xHis tagging
   1589..1704    +  ncRNA          5S rRNA: Accession: RF00001 - 5S ribosomal RNA
   1708..1754    +  terminator     rrnB T1 terminator: transcription terminator T1 from the E. coli rrnB gene
   1978..2566    -  rep_origin     ori: high-copy-number ColE1/pMB1/pBR322/pUC origin of replication
   2737..3597    -  CDS            AmpR: β-lactamase; bla; confers resistance to ampicillin, carbenicillin, and related antibiotics
   3598..3702    -  promoter       AmpR promoter: bla
   3792..3835    -  terminator     bacterial terminator: putative bacterial transcription terminator
