[The description below was written by a language model from this plasmid's Addgene catalogue record and pLannotate feature annotations shown in this document.]
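Description:
pAN-PBAD-sgRNA-A3T is a 3,837 bp bacterial expression plasmid for CRISPR work in E. coli, built to produce a single guide RNA, designated A3T, under arabinose control. The catalogue lists the backbone as unknown and the copy number as unknown, although the annotated sequence shows a ColE1/pMB1-type origin of the high-copy class. Selection is by ampicillin, through a β-lactamase gene driven by its own bla promoter. A BioBrick prefix sits at the start of the cassette region, and a putative bacterial terminator lies near the end of the record.

The payload is a compact inducible unit. The araC regulator gene is encoded on the reverse strand and is transcribed divergently from the araBAD (PBAD) promoter, the native arrangement in which AraC represses the promoter without L-arabinose and activates it when the sugar is present. A short gap of about twenty bases between the promoter and the annotated Streptococcus pyogenes Cas9 guide scaffold is where the synthetic A3T targeting segment would sit. Downstream are a 5S rRNA segment and the rrnB T1 terminator, carried over from the rrnB region, which end transcription. A very short match annotated as a capTEV tag fragment is probably a residual polyhistidine-type stretch with no role in an RNA-only cassette.

No Cas9 or dCas9 gene is present, so the protein partner must be supplied from another source. The record does not state what sequence A3T targets. It was deposited with a study of multi-input CRISPR/Cas genetic circuits, where an arabinose-inducible guide would serve as a small-molecule-responsive circuit input.
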