Addgene plasmid #62260: pAN-PBAD-sgRNA-A3T
Purpose: expression of A3T sgRNA from the arabinose-inducible promoter
Depositing lab: Christopher Voigt. Depositing organization: Massachusetts Institute of Technology. Publication: Multi-input CRISPR/Cas genetic circuits that interface host regulatory networks. Nielsen AA, Voigt CA. Mol Syst Biol. 2014 Nov 24;10:763. doi: 10.15252/msb.20145735. PubMed 25422271.
Backbone
  Vector backbone: unknown
  Total vector size (bp): 3837
  Vector type: Bacterial Expression, CRISPR
Growth in bacteria
  Bacterial resistance: Ampicillin, 100 μg/mL
  Growth temperature: 37°C
  Growth strain: DH5alpha
  Copy number: Unknown
Gene/Insert
  Gene/Insert name: A3T sgRNA
  gRNA/shRNA sequence: TttacacccgaaatggagcagttttagagctagaaatagcaagttaaaataaggctagtccgTtATcaacttgaaaaagtggcaccgagtcggtgcttttttt
  Species: Synthetic
  Promoter: pBAD
  Cloning method: Unknown
  Sequencing primers: 5′ pBAD-F
Terms and licenses: Academic/Nonprofit Terms; Industry Terms: Not Available to Industry
How to cite: pAN-PBAD-sgRNA-A3T was a gift from Christopher Voigt (Addgene plasmid # 62260 ; http://n2t.net/addgene:62260 ; RRID:Addgene_62260)
