>Addgene plasmid #62260 | pAN-PBAD-sgRNA-A3T | addgene partial sequence | sequence record 105863 | pBAD-F 5'-ATGCCATAGCATTTTTATCC-3'
TTTATCGCAACTCTCTACTGTTTCTCCATATTTACACCCGAAATGGAGCAGTTTTAGAGCTAGAAATAGC
AAGTTAAAATAAGGCTAGTCCGTTATCAACTTGAAAAAGTGGCACCGAGTCGGTGCTTTTTTTGAAGCTT
GGGCCCGAACAAAAACTCATCTCAGAAGAGGATCTGAATAGCGCCGTCGACCATCATCATCATCATCATT
GAGTTTAAACGGTCTCCAGCTTGGCTGTTTTGGCGGATGAGAGAAGATTTTCAGCCTGATACAGATTAAA
TCAGAACGCAGAAGCGGTCTGATAAAACAGAATTTGCCTGGCGGCAGTAGCGCGGTGGTCCCACCTGACC
CCATGCCGAACTCAGAAGTGAAACGCCGTAGCGCCGATGGTAGTGTGGGGTCTCCCCATGCGAGAGTAGG
GAACTGCCAGGCATCAAATAAAACGAAAGGCTCAGTCGAAAGACTGGGCCTTTCGTTTTATCTGTTGTTT
GTCGGTGAACTGGATCCTTACTCGAGTCTAGACTGCAGGCTTCCTCGCTCACTGACTCGCTGCGCTCGGT
CGTTCGGCTGCGGCGAGCGGTATCAGCTCACTCAAAGGCGGTAATACGGTTATCCACAGAATCAGGGGAT
AACGCAGGAAAGAACATGTGAGCAAAAGGCCAGCAAAAGGCCAGGAACCGTAAAAAGGCCGCGTTGCTGG
CGTTTTTCCACAGGCTCCGCCCCCCTGACGAGCATCACAAAAATCGACGCTCAAGTCAGAGGTGGCGAAA
CCCGACAGGACTATAAAGATACCAGGCGTTTCCCCCTGGAAGCTCCCTCGTGCGCTCTCCTGTTCCGACC
CTGCCGCTTACCGGATACCTGTCCGCCTTTCTCCCTTCGGGAAGCGTGGCGCTTTCTCATAGCTCACGCT
GT
