>Addgene plasmid #62260 | pAN-PBAD-sgRNA-A3T | addgene partial sequence | sequence record 106162 | AraC-F 5'-TGACAACTTGACGGCTACATC-3'
AACTCGCTCGGGCTGGCCCCGGTGCATTTTTTAAATACCCGCGAGAAATAGAGTTGATCGTCAAAACCAA
CATTGCGACCGACGGTGGCGATAGGCATCCGGGTGGTGCTCAAAAGCAGCTTCGCCTGGCTGATACGTTG
GTCCTCGCGCCAGCTTAAGACGCTAATCCCTAACTGCTGGCGGAAAAGATGTGACAGACGCGACGGCGAC
AAGCAAACATGCTGTGCGACGCTGGCGATATCAAAATTGCTGTCTGCCAGGTGATCGCTGATGTACTGAC
AAGCCTCGCGTACCCGATTATCCATCGGTGGATGGAGCGACTCGTTAATCGCTTCCATGCGCCGCAGTAA
CAATTGCTCAAGCAGATTTATCGCCAGCAGCTCCGAATAGCGCCCTTCCCCTTGCCCGGCGTTAATGATT
TGCCCAAACAGGTCGCTGAAATGCGGCTGGTGCGCTTCATCCGGGCGAAAGAACCCCGTATTGGCAAATA
TTGACGGCCAGTTAAGCCATTCATGCCAGTAGGCGCGCGGACGAAAGTAAACCCACTGGTGATACCATTC
GCGAGCCTCCGGATGACGACCGTAGTGATGAATCTCTCCTGGCGGGAACAGCAAAATATCACCCGGTCGG
CAAACAAATTCTCGTCCCTGATTTTTCACCACCCCCTGACCGCGAATGGTGAGATTGAGAATATAACCTT
TCATTCCCAGCGGTCGGTCGATAAAAAAATCGAGATAACCGTTGGCCTCAATCGGCGTTAAACCCGCCAC
CAGATGGGCATTAAACGAGTATCCCGGCAGCAGGGGATCATTTTGCGCTTCAGCCATACTTTTCATACTC
CCGCCATTCAGAGAAGAAACCAATTGTCCATATTGCATCAGACATTGCCGTCACTGCGTCTTT
